Addgene plasmid #104501: Twitch-2C pcDNA3
Purpose: fluorescent reporter for calcium signaling
Depositing lab: Oliver Griesbeck. Depositing organization: Max Planck Institute for Biological Intelligence. Publication: Optimized ratiometric calcium sensors for functional in vivo imaging of neurons and T lymphocytes. Thestrup T, Litzlbauer J, Bartholomaus I, Mues M, Russo L, Dana H, Kovalchuk Y, Liang Y, Kalamakis G, Laukat Y, Becker S, Witte G, Geiger A, Allen T, Rome LC, Chen TW, Kim DS, Garaschuk O, Griesinger C, Griesbeck O. Nat Methods. 2014 Jan 5. doi: 10.1038/nmeth.2773. PubMed 24390440.
Backbone
  Vector backbone: pSETB
  Backbone manufacturer: Invitrogen
  Backbone size w/o insert (bp): 2900
  Total vector size (bp): 4600
  Vector type: Bacterial Expression
Growth in bacteria
  Bacterial resistance: Ampicillin, 100 μg/mL
  Growth temperature: 37°C
  Growth strain: DH5alpha
  Copy number: High Copy
Gene/Insert
  Gene/Insert name: Twitch-2C
  Species: Aequoria Victoria, Opsanus
  Insert size (bp): 1700
  Promoter: T7
  Cloning method: Restriction Enzyme; 5′ cloning site BamH1 (unknown if destroyed); 3′ cloning site EcoR1 (unknown if destroyed)
  Sequencing primers: 5′ T7; 3′ pRSET reverse
Terms and licenses: Academic/Nonprofit Terms; Industry Terms: Not Available to Industry
How to cite: Twitch-2C pcDNA3 was a gift from Oliver Griesbeck (Addgene plasmid # 104501 ; http://n2t.net/addgene:104501 ; RRID:Addgene_104501)
