[The description below was written by a language model from this plasmid's Addgene catalogue record and pLannotate feature annotations shown in this document.]
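Description:
Twitch-2C pcDNA3 encodes the genetically encoded ratiometric calcium indicator Twitch-2C, deposited as a fluorescent reporter for calcium signaling. The record is internally inconsistent about the backbone. The catalogue fields list a roughly 2.9 kb Invitrogen bacterial expression vector ("pSETB") with a T7 promoter and a total size of about 4.6 kb. The sequenced plasmid is 7,104 nt, however, and its annotated features match the pcDNA3-type mammalian expression vector indicated by the name. The description below follows the feature table.

The sensor open reading frame of about 1.7 kb is a single fusion. The cyan donor mTurquoise2 comes first, followed by a short calcium-binding troponin C fragment and then the circularly permuted yellow acceptor cp173Venus. The annotation tool matched the troponin C fragment to turkey TNNC2, whereas the catalogue gives Opsanus (toadfish) as the source species alongside Aequorea victoria. Calcium binding to the troponin C domain changes FRET between the two fluorescent proteins, giving a ratiometric readout.

The CMV immediate-early enhancer and promoter lie upstream of the cassette for expression in mammalian cells. A T7 promoter sits immediately before the coding sequence, and a reverse-oriented SP6 promoter and the bGH polyadenylation signal follow it. An SV40 promoter drives the neomycin/kanamycin phosphotransferase gene, terminated by an SV40 poly(A) signal, which allows G418 selection of transfected cells. In E. coli the plasmid is maintained through a high-copy ColE1/pUC origin and ampicillin resistance, and an f1 origin is also present. The associated publication title describes these sensors as optimized for functional in vivo imaging of neurons and T lymphocytes.
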