Features (pLannotate 1.2.2; 23 found; start..end, strand, type, name):
      1..19      +  promoter       T7 promoter: promoter for bacteriophage T7 RNA polymerase
     64..747     +  CDS            mTurquoise2: mTurquoise2 is a basic (constitutively fluorescent) cyan fluorescent protein published in 2012, derived from Aequorea victoria. It is reported to be a rapidly-maturing monomer with very low acid sensitivity.
    730..975     +  CDS            TNNC2 (fragment): TNNC2_MELGA - Experimental evidence at protein level: Swiss-Prot protein existence level 1. Troponin is the central regulatory protein of striated muscle contraction. Tn consists of three components: Tn-I which is the inhibitor of actomyosin ATPase, Tn-T which contains the binding site for tropomyosin and Tn-C. The binding of calcium to Tn-C abolishes the inhibitory action of Tn on actin filaments. From Meleagris gallopavo (Wild turkey).
    997..1728    +  CDS            cp173Venus: circularly permuted form of the Venus yellow fluorescent protein (Nagai et al., 2004) efficient FRET acceptor for CFP
   1795..1813    -  promoter       SP6 promoter: promoter for bacteriophage SP6 RNA polymerase
   1839..2063    +  polyA_signal   bGH poly(A) signal: bovine growth hormone polyadenylation signal
   2067..2088    +  promoter       SV40 promoter (fragment): SV40 enhancer and early promoter
   2109..2537    +  rep_origin     f1 ori (sequence partly withheld): f1 bacteriophage origin of replication; arrow indicates direction of (+) strand synthesis
   2551..2880    +  promoter       SV40 promoter: SV40 enhancer and early promoter
   2947..3738    +  CDS            neo: KKA2_KLEPN - Also known as kan, nptII. Experimental evidence at protein level: Swiss-Prot protein existence level 1. Resistance to kanamycin, neomycin, paromomycin, ribostamycin, butirosin and gentamicin B. From Klebsiella pneumoniae.
   3762..3920    +  CDS            ble (fragment): BLE_KLEPN - Experimental evidence at protein level: Swiss-Prot protein existence level 1. Binding protein with a strong affinity to the bleomycin family of antibiotics. Binds to CL990; an antimitotic-antibiotic compound. From Klebsiella pneumoniae.
   3915..4036    +  polyA_signal   SV40 poly(A) signal: SV40 polyadenylation signal
   4109..4125    -  protein_bind   lac operator: The lac repressor binds to the lac operator to inhibit transcription in E. coli. This inhibition can be relieved by adding lactose or isopropyl-β-D-thiogalactopyranoside (IPTG). lac repressor encoded by lacI
   4133..4163    -  promoter       lac promoter: promoter for the E. coli lac operon
   4178..4199    -  protein_bind   CAP binding site: CAP binding activates transcription in the presence of cAMP. E. coli catabolite activator protein
   4212..4304    -  CDS            lacI (fragment): lac repressor; lacI; The lac repressor binds to the lac operator to inhibit transcription in E. coli. This inhibition can be relieved by adding lactose or isopropyl-β-D-thiogalactopyranoside (IPTG).
   4487..5075    -  rep_origin     ori: high-copy-number ColE1/pMB1/pBR322/pUC origin of replication
   5246..6106    -  CDS            AmpR: β-lactamase; bla; confers resistance to ampicillin, carbenicillin, and related antibiotics
   6107..6211    -  promoter       AmpR promoter: bla
   6270..6322    -  misc_feature   bom (fragment): basis of mobility region from pBR322
   6477..6856    +  enhancer       CMV enhancer: human cytomegalovirus immediate early enhancer
   6857..7060    +  promoter       CMV promoter: human cytomegalovirus (CMV) immediate early promoter
   7056..7089    +  LTR            5' LTR (truncated) (fragment): truncated 5' long terminal repeat (LTR) from HIV-1
>Addgene plasmid #104501 | Twitch-2C pcDNA3 | addgene full sequence | sequence record 202519 | Addgene NGS Result
TAATACGACTCACTATAGGGAGACCCAAGCTTGGTACCGAGCTCGGATCCCGCGGCCGCCACCATGGTGA
GCAAGGGCGAGGAGCTGTTCACCGGGGTGGTGCCCATCCTGGTCGAGCTGGACGGCGACGTAAACGGCCA
CAAGTTCAGCGTGTCCGGCGAGGGCGAGGGCGATGCCACCTACGGCAAGCTGACCCTGAAGTTCATCTGC
ACCACCGGCAAGCTGCCCGTGCCCTGGCCCACCCTCGTGACCACCCTGTCCTGGGGCGTGCAGTGCTTCG
CCCGCTACCCCGACCACATGAAGCAGCACGACTTCTTCAAGTCCGCCATGCCCGAAGGCTACGTCCAGGA
GCGCACCATCTTCTTCAAGGACGACGGCAACTACAAGACCCGCGCCGAGGTGAAGTTCGAGGGCGACACC
CTGGTGAACCGCATCGAGCTGAAGGGCATCGACTTCAAGGAGGACGGCAACATCCTGGGGCACAAGCTGG
AGTACAACTACTTTAGCGACAACGTCTATATCACCGCCGACAAGCAGAAGAACGGCATCAAGGCCAACTT
CAAGATCCGCCACAACATCGAGGACGGCGGCGTGCAGCTCGCCGACCACTACCAGCAGAACACCCCCATC
GGCGACGGCCCCGTGCTGCTGCCCGACAACCACTACCTGAGCACCCAGTCCAAGCTGAGCAAAGACCCCA
ACGAGAAGCGCGATCACATGGTCCTGCTGGAGTTCGTGACCGCCGCCCGCATGCAAGTTGCCGACGCCAG
CGAAGAGGAACTGAGCGAGTGCTTCAGAATCTTCGACTTCGACGGCAACGGCTTCATCGACAGAGAGGAG
TTTGGCGACATCATCAGACTGACCGGCGAGCAGCTGACCGACGAGGACGTGGACGAGATCTTCGGCGACT
CCGACACCGACAAGAACGGCAGAATCGATTTCGACGAGTTCCTGAAGATGGTGGAAAACGTGCAGCCCAT
CTACCCCGAGCTCATGGGCGGCGTGCAGCTCGCCGACCACTACCAGCAGAACACCCCCATCGGCGACGGC
CCCGTGCTGCTGCCCGACAACCACTACCTGAGCTACCAGTCCAAGCTGAGCAAAGACCCCAACGAGAAGC
GCGATCACATGGTCCTGCTGGAGTTCGTGACCGCCGCCGGGATCACTCTCGGCATGGACGAGCTGTACAA
GGGCGGTACCGGCGGCAGCATGGTGAGCAAGGGCGAGGAGCTGTTCACCGGGGTGGTGCCCATCCTGGTC
GAGCTGGACGGCGACGTAAACGGCCACAAGTTCAGCGTGCGCGGCGAGGGCGAGGGCGATGCCACCAACG
GCAAGCTGACCCTGAAGTTCATCTGCACCACCGGCAAGCTGCCCGTGCCCTGGCCCACCCTCGTGACCAC
CCTGGGCTACGGCCTGATGTGCTTCGCCCGCTACCCCGACCACATGAAGCAGCACGACTTCTTCAAGTCC
GCCATGCCCGAAGGCTACGTCCAGGAGCGCACCATCTTCTTCAAGGACGACGGCAACTACAAGACCCGCG
CCGAGGTGAAGTTCGAGGGCGACACCCTGGTGAACCGCATCGAGCTGAAGGGCATCGACTTCAAGGAGGA
CGGCAACATCCTGGGGCACAAGCTGGAGTACAACTACAACAGCCACAACGTCTATATCATGGCCGACAAG
CAGAAGAACGGCATCAAGGCCAACTTCAAGATCCGCCACAACATCGAGGACTAAGAATTCTGCAGATATC
CATCACACTGGCGGCCGCTCGAGCATGCATCTAGAGGGCCCTATTCTATAGTGTCACCTAAATGCTAGAG
CTCGCTGATCAGCCTCGACTGTGCCTTCTAGTTGCCAGCCATCTGTTGTTTGCCCCTCCCCCGTGCCTTC
CTTGACCCTGGAAGGTGCCACTCCCACTGTCCTTTCCTAATAAAATGAGGAAATTGCATCGCATTGTCTG
AGTAGGTGTCATTCTATTCTGGGGGGTGGGGTGGGGCAGGACAGCAAGGGGGAGGATTGGGAAGACAATA
GCAGGCATGCTGGGGATGCGGTGGGCTCTATGGCTTCTGAGGCGGAAAGAACCAGCTGGGGCTCTAGGGG
GTATCCCC
[124 nt withheld, positions 2109-2232]
C
[91 nt withheld, positions 2234-2324]
A
[49 nt withheld, positions 2326-2374]
CCTTTGACGTTGGAGTCCACGTTCTTT
[37 nt withheld, positions 2402-2438]
ACCCTATCTCGGTCTATTCTTTTGATTTATAAGGGATTTTGCCGATTTCGGCCTATTGGTTAAAAAATGA
GCTGATTTAACAAAAATTTAACGCGAATTAATTCTGTGGAATGTGTGTCAGTTAGGGTGTGGAAAGTCCC
CAGGCTCCCCAGCAGGCAGAAGTATGCAAAGCATGCATCTCAATTAGTCAGCAACCAGGTGTGGAAAGTC
CCCAGGCTCCCCAGCAGGCAGAAGTATGCAAAGCATGCATCTCAATTAGTCAGCAACCATAGTCCCGCCC
CTAACTCCGCCCATCCCGCCCCTAACTCCGCCCAGTTCCGCCCATTCTCCGCCCCATGGCTGACTAATTT
TTTTTATTTATGCAGAGGCCGAGGCCGCCTCTGCCTCTGAGCTATTCCAGAAGTAGTGAGGAGGCTTTTT
TGGAGGCCTAGGCTTTTGCAAAAAGCTCCCGGGAGCTTGTATATCCATTTTCGGATCTGATCAAGAGACA
GGATGAGGATCGTTTCGCATGATTGAACAAGATGGATTGCACGCAGGTTCTCCGGCCGCTTGGGTGGAGA
GGCTATTCGGCTATGACTGGGCACAACAGACAATCGGCTGCTCTGATGCCGCCGTGTTCCGGCTGTCAGC
GCAGGGGCGCCCGGTTCTTTTTGTCAAGACCGACCTGTCCGGTGCCCTGAATGAACTGCAGGACGAGGCA
GCGCGGCTATCGTGGCTGGCCACGACGGGCGTTCCTTGCGCAGCTGTGCTCGACGTTGTCACTGAAGCGG
GAAGGGACTGGCTGCTATTGGGCGAAGTGCCGGGGCAGGATCTCCTGTCATCTCACCTTGCTCCTGCCGA
GAAAGTATCCATCATGGCTGATGCAATGCGGCGGCTGCATACGCTTGATCCGGCTACCTGCCCATTCGAC
CACCAAGCGAAACATCGCATCGAGCGAGCACGTACTCGGATGGAAGCCGGTCTTGTCGATCAGGATGATC
TGGACGAAGAGCATCAGGGGCTCGCGCCAGCCGAACTGTTCGCCAGGCTCAAGGCGCGCATGCCCGACGG
CGAGGATCTCGTCGTGACCCATGGCGATGCCTGCTTGCCGAATATCATGGTGGAAAATGGCCGCTTTTCT
GGATTCATCGACTGTGGCCGGCTGGGTGTGGCGGACCGCTATCAGGACATAGCGTTGGCTACCCGTGATA
TTGCTGAAGAGCTTGGCGGCGAATGGGCTGACCGCTTCCTCGTGCTTTACGGTATCGCCGCTCCCGATTC
GCAGCGCATCGCCTTCTATCGCCTTCTTGACGAGTTCTTCTGAGCGGGACTCTGGGGTTCGAAATGACCG
ACCAAGCGACGCCCAACCTGCCATCACGAGATTTCGATTCCACCGCCGCCTTCTATGAAAGGTTGGGCTT
CGGAATCGTTTTCCGGGACGCCGGCTGGATGATCCTCCAGCGCGGGGATCTCATGCTGGAGTTCTTCGCC
CACCCCAACTTGTTTATTGCAGCTTATAATGGTTACAAATAAAGCAATAGCATCACAAATTTCACAAATA
AAGCATTTTTTTCACTGCATTCTAGTTGTGGTTTGTCCAAACTCATCAATGTATCTTATCATGTCTGTAT
ACCGTCGACCTCTAGCTAGAGCTTGGCGTAATCATGGTCATAGCTGTTTCCTGTGTGAAATTGTTATCCG
CTCACAATTCCACACAACATACGAGCCGGAAGCATAAAGTGTAAAGCCTGGGGTGCCTAATGAGTGAGCT
AACTCACATTAATTGCGTTGCGCTCACTGCCCGCTTTCCAGTCGGGAAACCTGTCGTGCCAGCTGCATTA
ATGAATCGGCCAACGCGCGGGGAGAGGCGGTTTGCGTATTGGGCGCTCTTCCGCTTCCTCGCTCACTGAC
TCGCTGCGCTCGGTCGTTCGGCTGCGGCGAGCGGTATCAGCTCACTCAAAGGCGGTAATACGGTTATCCA
CAGAATCAGGGGATAACGCAGGAAAGAACATGTGAGCAAAAGGCCAGCAAAAGGCCAGGAACCGTAAAAA
GGCCGCGTTGCTGGCGTTTTTCCATAGGCTCCGCCCCCCTGACGAGCATCACAAAAATCGACGCTCAAGT
CAGAGGTGGCGAAACCCGACAGGACTATAAAGATACCAGGCGTTTCCCCCTGGAAGCTCCCTCGTGCGCT
CTCCTGTTCCGACCCTGCCGCTTACCGGATACCTGTCCGCCTTTCTCCCTTCGGGAAGCGTGGCGCTTTC
TCATAGCTCACGCTGTAGGTATCTCAGTTCGGTGTAGGTCGTTCGCTCCAAGCTGGGCTGTGTGCACGAA
CCCCCCGTTCAGCCCGACCGCTGCGCCTTATCCGGTAACTATCGTCTTGAGTCCAACCCGGTAAGACACG
ACTTATCGCCACTGGCAGCAGCCACTGGTAACAGGATTAGCAGAGCGAGGTATGTAGGCGGTGCTACAGA
GTTCTTGAAGTGGTGGCCTAACTACGGCTACACTAGAAGAACAGTATTTGGTATCTGCGCTCTGCTGAAG
CCAGTTACCTTCGGAAAAAGAGTTGGTAGCTCTTGATCCGGCAAACAAACCACCGCTGGTAGCGGTGGTT
TTTTTGTTTGCAAGCAGCAGATTACGCGCAGAAAAAAAGGATCTCAAGAAGATCCTTTGATCTTTTCTAC
GGGGTCTGACGCTCAGTGGAACGAAAACTCACGTTAAGGGATTTTGGTCATGAGATTATCAAAAAGGATC
TTCACCTAGATCCTTTTAAATTAAAAATGAAGTTTTAAATCAATCTAAAGTATATATGAGTAAACTTGGT
CTGACAGTTACCAATGCTTAATCAGTGAGGCACCTATCTCAGCGATCTGTCTATTTCGTTCATCCATAGT
TGCCTGACTCCCCGTCGTGTAGATAACTACGATACGGGAGGGCTTACCATCTGGCCCCAGTGCTGCAATG
ATACCGCGAGACCCACGCTCACCGGCTCCAGATTTATCAGCAATAAACCAGCCAGCCGGAAGGGCCGAGC
GCAGAAGTGGTCCTGCAACTTTATCCGCCTCCATCCAGTCTATTAATTGTTGCCGGGAAGCTAGAGTAAG
TAGTTCGCCAGTTAATAGTTTGCGCAACGTTGTTGCCATTGCTACAGGCATCGTGGTGTCACGCTCGTCG
TTTGGTATGGCTTCATTCAGCTCCGGTTCCCAACGATCAAGGCGAGTTACATGATCCCCCATGTTGTGCA
AAAAAGCGGTTAGCTCCTTCGGTCCTCCGATCGTTGTCAGAAGTAAGTTGGCCGCAGTGTTATCACTCAT
GGTTATGGCAGCACTGCATAATTCTCTTACTGTCATGCCATCCGTAAGATGCTTTTCTGTGACTGGTGAG
TACTCAACCAAGTCATTCTGAGAATAGTGTATGCGGCGACCGAGTTGCTCTTGCCCGGCGTCAATACGGG
ATAATACCGCGCCACATAGCAGAACTTTAAAAGTGCTCATCATTGGAAAACGTTCTTCGGGGCGAAAACT
CTCAAGGATCTTACCGCTGTTGAGATCCAGTTCGATGTAACCCACTCGTGCACCCAACTGATCTTCAGCA
TCTTTTACTTTCACCAGCGTTTCTGGGTGAGCAAAAACAGGAAGGCAAAATGCCGCAAAAAAGGGAATAA
GGGCGACACGGAAATGTTGAATACTCATACTCTTCCTTTTTCAATATTATTGAAGCATTTATCAGGGTTA
TTGTCTCATGAGCGGATACATATTTGAATGTATTTAGAAAAATAAACAAATAGGGGTTCCGCGCACATTT
CCCCGAAAAGTGCCACCTGACGTCGACGGATCGGGAGATCTCCCGATCCCCTATGGTGCACTCTCAGTAC
AATCTGCTCTGATGCCGCATAGTTAAGCCAGTATCTGCTCCCTGCTTGTGTGTTGGAGGTCGCTGAGTAG
TGCGCGAGCAAAATTTAAGCTACAACAAGGCAAGGCTTGACCGACAATTGCATGAAGAATCTGCTTAGGG
TTAGGCGTTTTGCGCTGCTTCGCGATGTACGGGCCAGATATACGCGTTGACATTGATTATTGACTAGTTA
TTAATAGTAATCAATTACGGGGTCATTAGTTCATAGCCCATATATGGAGTTCCGCGTTACATAACTTACG
GTAAATGGCCCGCCTGGCTGACCGCCCAACGACCCCCGCCCATTGACGTCAATAATGACGTATGTTCCCA
TAGTAACGCCAATAGGGACTTTCCATTGACGTCAATGGGTGGAGTATTTACGGTAAACTGCCCACTTGGC
AGTACATCAAGTGTATCATATGCCAAGTACGCCCCCTATTGACGTCAATGACGGTAAATGGCCCGCCTGG
CATTATGCCCAGTACATGACCTTATGGGACTTTCCTACTTGGCAGTACATCTACGTATTAGTCATCGCTA
TTACCATGGTGATGCGGTTTTGGCAGTACATCAATGGGCGTGGATAGCGGTTTGACTCACGGGGATTTCC
AAGTCTCCACCCCATTGACGTCAATGGGAGTTTGTTTTGGCACCAAAATCAACGGGACTTTCCAAAATGT
CGTAACAACTCCGCCCCATTGACGCAAATGGGCGGTAGGCGTGTACGGTGGGAGGTCTATATAAGCAGAG
CTCTCTGGCTAACTAGAGAACCCACTGCTTACTGGCTTATCGAAAT
